>Addgene plasmid #35981 | pcDNA3.1-TAT-1-101-FLAG | depositor full sequence | sequence record 44483 | pcDNA3.1-TAT-1-101-FLAG sequence 5780 bps
GACGGATCGGGAGATCTCCCGATCCCCTATGGTGCACTCTCAGTACAATCTGCTCTGATGCCGCATAGTT
AAGCCAGTATCTGCTCCCTGCTTGTGTGTTGGAGGTCGCTGAGTAGTGCGCGAGCAAAATTTAAGCTACA
ACAAGGCAAGGCTTGACCGACAATTGCATGAAGAATCTGCTTAGGGTTAGGCGTTTTGCGCTGCTTCGCG
ATGTACGGGCCAGATATACGCGTTGACATTGATTATTGACTAGTTATTAATAGTAATCAATTACGGGGTC
ATTAGTTCATAGCCCATATATGGAGTTCCGCGTTACATAACTTACGGTAAATGGCCCGCCTGGCTGACCG
CCCAACGACCCCCGCCCATTGACGTCAATAATGACGTATGTTCCCATAGTAACGCCAATAGGGACTTTCC
ATTGACGTCAATGGGTGGAGTATTTACGGTAAACTGCCCACTTGGCAGTACATCAAGTGTATCATATGCC
AAGTACGCCCCCTATTGACGTCAATGACGGTAAATGGCCCGCCTGGCATTATGCCCAGTACATGACCTTA
TGGGACTTTCCTACTTGGCAGTACATCTACGTATTAGTCATCGCTATTACCATGGTGATGCGGTTTTGGC
AGTACATCAATGGGCGTGGATAGCGGTTTGACTCACGGGGATTTCCAAGTCTCCACCCCATTGACGTCAA
TGGGAGTTTGTTTTGGCACCAAAATCAACGGGACTTTCCAAAATGTCGTAACAACTCCGCCCCATTGACG
CAAATGGGCGGTAGGCGTGTACGGTGGGAGGTCTATATAAGCAGAGCTCTCTGGCTAACTAGAGAACCCA
CTGCTTACTGGCTTATCGAAATTAATACGACTCACTATAGGGAGACCCAAGCTGGCTAGTTAAGCTTGCC
ACCATGGAGCCAGTAGATCCTAGACTAGAGCCCTGGAAGCATCCAGGAAGTCAGCCTAAAACTGCTTGTA
CCAATTGCTATTGTAAAAAGTGTTGCTTTCATTGCCAAGTTTGTTTCATAACAAAAGCCTTAGGCATCTC
CTATGGCAGGAAGAAGCGGAGACAGCGACGAAGACCTCCTCAAGGCAGTCAGACTCATCAAGTTTCTCTA
TCAAAGCAACCCACCTCCCAATCCCGAGGGGACCCGACAGGCCCGAAGGAATCGAAGAAGAAGGTGGAGA
GAGAGACAGAGACAGATCCATTCGATGGAGGCGACTACAAGGACGACGATGACAAGTAGACGCAGTCTAG
AGGGCCCGCGGTTCGAAGGTAAGCCTATCCCTAACCCTCTCCTCGGTCTCGATTCTACGCGTACCGGTCA
TCATCACCATCACCATTGAGTTTAAACCCGCTGATCAGCCTCGACTGTGCCTTCTAGTTGCCAGCCATCT
GTTGTTTGCCCCTCCCCCGTGCCTTCCTTGACCCTGGAAGGTGCCACTCCCACTGTCCTTTCCTAATAAA
ATGAGGAAATTGCATCGCATTGTCTGAGTAGGTGTCATTCTATTCTGGGGGGTGGGGTGGGGCAGGACAG
CAAGGGGGAGGATTGGGAAGACAATAGCAGGCATGCTGGGGATGCGGTGGGCTCTATGGCTTCTGAGGCG
GAAAGAACCAGCTGGGGCTCTAGGGGGTATCCCC
[124 nt withheld, positions 1645-1768]
C
[91 nt withheld, positions 1770-1860]
A
[49 nt withheld, positions 1862-1910]
CCTTTGACGTTGGAGTCCACGTTCTTT
[37 nt withheld, positions 1938-1974]
ACCCTATCTCGGTCTATTCTTTTGATTTATAAGGGATTTTGCCGATTTCGGCCTATTGGTTAAAAAATGA
GCTGATTTAACAAAAATTTAACGCGAATTAATTCTGTGGAATGTGTGTCAGTTAGGGTGTGGAAAGTCCC
CAGGCTCCCCAGCAGGCAGAAGTATGCAAAGCATGCATCTCAATTAGTCAGCAACCAGGTGTGGAAAGTC
CCCAGGCTCCCCAGCAGGCAGAAGTATGCAAAGCATGCATCTCAATTAGTCAGCAACCATAGTCCCGCCC
CTAACTCCGCCCATCCCGCCCCTAACTCCGCCCAGTTCCGCCCATTCTCCGCCCCATGGCTGACTAATTT
TTTTTATTTATGCAGAGGCCGAGGCCGCCTCTGCCTCTGAGCTATTCCAGAAGTAGTGAGGAGGCTTTTT
TGGAGGCCTAGGCTTTTGCAAAAAGCTCCCGGGAGCTTGTATATCCATTTTCGGATCTGATCAAGAGACA
GGATGAGGATCGTTTCGCATGATTGAACAAGATGGATTGCACGCAGGTTCTCCGGCCGCTTGGGTGGAGA
GGCTATTCGGCTATGACTGGGCACAACAGACAATCGGCTGCTCTGATGCCGCCGTGTTCCGGCTGTCAGC
GCAGGGGCGCCCGGTTCTTTTTGTCAAGACCGACCTGTCCGGTGCCCTGAATGAACTGCAGGACGAGGCA
GCGCGGCTATCGTGGCTGGCCACGACGGGCGTTCCTTGCGCAGCTGTGCTCGACGTTGTCACTGAAGCGG
GAAGGGACTGGCTGCTATTGGGCGAAGTGCCGGGGCAGGATCTCCTGTCATCTCACCTTGCTCCTGCCGA
GAAAGTATCCATCATGGCTGATGCAATGCGGCGGCTGCATACGCTTGATCCGGCTACCTGCCCATTCGAC
CACCAAGCGAAACATCGCATCGAGCGAGCACGTACTCGGATGGAAGCCGGTCTTGTCGATCAGGATGATC
TGGACGAAGAGCATCAGGGGCTCGCGCCAGCCGAACTGTTCGCCAGGCTCAAGGCGCGCATGCCCGACGG
CGAGGATCTCGTCGTGACCCATGGCGATGCCTGCTTGCCGAATATCATGGTGGAAAATGGCCGCTTTTCT
GGATTCATCGACTGTGGCCGGCTGGGTGTGGCGGACCGCTATCAGGACATAGCGTTGGCTACCCGTGATA
TTGCTGAAGAGCTTGGCGGCGAATGGGCTGACCGCTTCCTCGTGCTTTACGGTATCGCCGCTCCCGATTC
GCAGCGCATCGCCTTCTATCGCCTTCTTGACGAGTTCTTCTGAGCGGGACTCTGGGGTTCGCGAAATGAC
CGACCAAGCGACGCCCAACCTGCCATCACGAGATTTCGATTCCACCGCCGCCTTCTATGAAAGGTTGGGC
TTCGGAATCGTTTTCCGGGACGCCGGCTGGATGATCCTCCAGCGCGGGGATCTCATGCTGGAGTTCTTCG
CCCACCCCAACTTGTTTATTGCAGCTTATAATGGTTACAAATAAAGCAATAGCATCACAAATTTCACAAA
TAAAGCATTTTTTTCACTGCATTCTAGTTGTGGTTTGTCCAAACTCATCAATGTATCTTATCATGTCTGT
ATACCGTCGACCTCTAGCTAGAGCTTGGCGTAATCATGGTCATAGCTGTTTCCTGTGTGAAATTGTTATC
CGCTCACAATTCCACACAACATACGAGCCGGAAGCATAAAGTGTAAAGCCTGGGGTGCCTAATGAGTGAG
CTAACTCACATTAATTGCGTTGCGCTCACTGCCCGCTTTCCAGTCGGGAAACCTGTCGTGCCAGCTGCAT
TAATGAATCGGCCAACGCGCGGGGAGAGGCGGTTTGCGTATTGGGCGCTCTTCCGCTTCCTCGCTCACTG
ACTCGCTGCGCTCGGTCGTTCGGCTGCGGCGAGCGGTATCAGCTCACTCAAAGGCGGTAATACGGTTATC
CACAGAATCAGGGGATAACGCAGGAAAGAACATGTGAGCAAAAGGCCAGCAAAAGGCCAGGAACCGTAAA
AAGGCCGCGTTGCTGGCGTTTTTCCATAGGCTCCGCCCCCCTGACGAGCATCACAAAAATCGACGCTCAA
GTCAGAGGTGGCGAAACCCGACAGGACTATAAAGATACCAGGCGTTTCCCCCTGGAAGCTCCCTCGTGCG
CTCTCCTGTTCCGACCCTGCCGCTTACCGGATACCTGTCCGCCTTTCTCCCTTCGGGAAGCGTGGCGCTT
TCTCATAGCTCACGCTGTAGGTATCTCAGTTCGGTGTAGGTCGTTCGCTCCAAGCTGGGCTGTGTGCACG
AACCCCCCGTTCAGCCCGACCGCTGCGCCTTATCCGGTAACTATCGTCTTGAGTCCAACCCGGTAAGACA
CGACTTATCGCCACTGGCAGCAGCCACTGGTAACAGGATTAGCAGAGCGAGGTATGTAGGCGGTGCTACA
GAGTTCTTGAAGTGGTGGCCTAACTACGGCTACACTAGAAGAACAGTATTTGGTATCTGCGCTCTGCTGA
AGCCAGTTACCTTCGGAAAAAGAGTTGGTAGCTCTTGATCCGGCAAACAAACCACCGCTGGTAGCGGTGG
TTTTTTTGTTTGCAAGCAGCAGATTACGCGCAGAAAAAAAGGATCTCAAGAAGATCCTTTGATCTTTTCT
ACGGGGTCTGACGCTCAGTGGAACGAAAACTCACGTTAAGGGATTTTGGTCATGAGATTATCAAAAAGGA
TCTTCACCTAGATCCTTTTAAATTAAAAATGAAGTTTTAAATCAATCTAAAGTATATATGAGTAAACTTG
GTCTGACAGTTACCAATGCTTAATCAGTGAGGCACCTATCTCAGCGATCTGTCTATTTCGTTCATCCATA
GTTGCCTGACTCCCCGTCGTGTAGATAACTACGATACGGGAGGGCTTACCATCTGGCCCCAGTGCTGCAA
TGATACCGCGAGACCCACGCTCACCGGCTCCAGATTTATCAGCAATAAACCAGCCAGCCGGAAGGGCCGA
GCGCAGAAGTGGTCCTGCAACTTTATCCGCCTCCATCCAGTCTATTAATTGTTGCCGGGAAGCTAGAGTA
AGTAGTTCGCCAGTTAATAGTTTGCGCAACGTTGTTGCCATTGCTACAGGCATCGTGGTGTCACGCTCGT
CGTTTGGTATGGCTTCATTCAGCTCCGGTTCCCAACGATCAAGGCGAGTTACATGATCCCCCATGTTGTG
CAAAAAAGCGGTTAGCTCCTTCGGTCCTCCGATCGTTGTCAGAAGTAAGTTGGCCGCAGTGTTATCACTC
ATGGTTATGGCAGCACTGCATAATTCTCTTACTGTCATGCCATCCGTAAGATGCTTTTCTGTGACTGGTG
AGTACTCAACCAAGTCATTCTGAGAATAGTGTATGCGGCGACCGAGTTGCTCTTGCCCGGCGTCAATACG
GGATAATACCGCGCCACATAGCAGAACTTTAAAAGTGCTCATCATTGGAAAACGTTCTTCGGGGCGAAAA
CTCTCAAGGATCTTACCGCTGTTGAGATCCAGTTCGATGTAACCCACTCGTGCACCCAACTGATCTTCAG
CATCTTTTACTTTCACCAGCGTTTCTGGGTGAGCAAAAACAGGAAGGCAAAATGCCGCAAAAAAGGGAAT
AAGGGCGACACGGAAATGTTGAATACTCATACTCTTCCTTTTTCAATATTATTGAAGCATTTATCAGGGT
TATTGTCTCATGAGCGGATACATATTTGAATGTATTTAGAAAAATAAACAAATAGGGGTTCCGCGCACAT
TTCCCCGAAAAGTGCCACCTGACGTC
Features (pLannotate 1.2.2; 22 found; start..end, strand, type, name):
     28..80      -  misc_feature   bom (fragment): basis of mobility region from pBR322
    235..614     +  enhancer       CMV enhancer: human cytomegalovirus immediate early enhancer
    615..818     +  promoter       CMV promoter: human cytomegalovirus (CMV) immediate early promoter
    814..847     +  LTR            5' LTR (truncated) (fragment): truncated 5' long terminal repeat (LTR) from HIV-1
    863..881     +  promoter       T7 promoter: promoter for bacteriophage T7 RNA polymerase
    914..1171    +  CDS            tat: TAT_HV1B1 - Experimental evidence at protein level: Swiss-Prot protein existence level 1. Extracellular circulating Tat can be endocytosed by surrounding uninfected cells via the binding to several surface receptors such as CD26, CXCR4, heparan sulfate proteoglycans (HSPG) or LDLR. Neurons are rarely infected, but they internalize Tat via their LDLR. Through its interaction with nuclear HATs, Tat is potentially able to control the acetylation-dependent cellular gene expression. Modulates the expression of many cellular genes involved in cell survival, proliferation or in coding for cytokines o
   1226..1246    +  CDS            FLAG (fragment): FLAG® epitope tag, followed by an enterokinase cleavage site
   1278..1319    +  CDS            V5 tag: epitope tag from simian virus 5
   1375..1599    +  polyA_signal   bGH poly(A) signal: bovine growth hormone polyadenylation signal
   1603..1624    +  promoter       SV40 promoter (fragment): SV40 enhancer and early promoter
   1645..2073    +  rep_origin     f1 ori (sequence partly withheld): f1 bacteriophage origin of replication; arrow indicates direction of (+) strand synthesis
   2087..2416    +  promoter       SV40 promoter: SV40 enhancer and early promoter
   2483..3274    +  CDS            neo: KKA2_KLEPN - Also known as kan, nptII. Experimental evidence at protein level: Swiss-Prot protein existence level 1. Resistance to kanamycin, neomycin, paromomycin, ribostamycin, butirosin and gentamicin B. From Klebsiella pneumoniae.
   3300..3458    +  CDS            ble (fragment): BLE_KLEPN - Experimental evidence at protein level: Swiss-Prot protein existence level 1. Binding protein with a strong affinity to the bleomycin family of antibiotics. Binds to CL990; an antimitotic-antibiotic compound. From Klebsiella pneumoniae.
   3453..3574    +  polyA_signal   SV40 poly(A) signal: SV40 polyadenylation signal
   3647..3663    -  protein_bind   lac operator: The lac repressor binds to the lac operator to inhibit transcription in E. coli. This inhibition can be relieved by adding lactose or isopropyl-β-D-thiogalactopyranoside (IPTG). lac repressor encoded by lacI
   3671..3701    -  promoter       lac promoter: promoter for the E. coli lac operon
   3716..3737    -  protein_bind   CAP binding site: CAP binding activates transcription in the presence of cAMP. E. coli catabolite activator protein
   3750..3842    -  CDS            lacI (fragment): lac repressor; lacI; The lac repressor binds to the lac operator to inhibit transcription in E. coli. This inhibition can be relieved by adding lactose or isopropyl-β-D-thiogalactopyranoside (IPTG).
   4025..4613    -  rep_origin     ori: high-copy-number ColE1/pMB1/pBR322/pUC origin of replication
   4784..5644    -  CDS            AmpR: β-lactamase; bla; confers resistance to ampicillin, carbenicillin, and related antibiotics
   5645..5749    -  promoter       AmpR promoter: bla
