[The description below was written by a language model from this plasmid's Addgene catalogue record and pLannotate feature annotations shown in this document.]
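Description:
pcDNA3.1-TAT-1-101-FLAG is a mammalian expression plasmid built on the Invitrogen pcDNA3.1 backbone that encodes the 101-amino-acid form of the HIV-1 transactivator protein Tat (also called p14) with a C-terminal FLAG epitope. The roughly 354 bp insert was cloned between HindIII and XbaI sites, both of which are retained. In the 5,780 nt depositor sequence it sits downstream of the human cytomegalovirus immediate-early enhancer and promoter, which drive strong constitutive transcription in mammalian cells. A T7 promoter lies between the CMV promoter and the insert, serving as a sequencing primer site and allowing in vitro transcription. The bovine growth hormone polyadenylation signal terminates the transcript.

The automated annotation matches only the first part of the tat coding region to its reference protein, followed by a partial FLAG hit. It also detects a V5 tag sequence downstream of FLAG, apparently from the backbone. The record lists only FLAG as a tag, so whether V5 is translated cannot be determined from the information given. Short hits to an HIV-1 LTR fragment, lacI and ble are partial matches and not described as functional parts.

For propagation in E. coli the plasmid carries a high-copy ColE1/pUC-type origin and a β-lactamase gene for ampicillin selection, and an f1 origin permits single-stranded DNA production. An SV40 early promoter drives the neomycin phosphotransferase gene with an SV40 poly(A) signal, allowing G418 selection of stably transfected mammalian cells. The associated publication concerns suppression of Tat-dependent HIV transcription by a cortistatin A analog, which is consistent with using this construct to supply epitope-tagged Tat for detection, pull-down or transactivation studies.
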