Addgene plasmid #35981: pcDNA3.1-TAT-1-101-FLAG
Depositing lab: Susana Valente. Depositing organization: UF Scripps Biomedical Research. Publication: An Analog of the Natural Steroidal Alkaloid Cortistatin A Potently Suppresses Tat-Dependent HIV Transcription. Mousseau G, Clementz MA, Bakeman WN, Nagarsheth N, Cameron M, Shi J, Baran P, Fromentin R, Chomont N, Valente ST. Cell Host Microbe. 2012 Jul 19;12(1):97-108. 10.1016/j.chom.2012.05.016 PubMed 22817991.
Backbone
  Vector backbone: pcDNA3.1
  Backbone manufacturer: Invitrogen
  Backbone size w/o insert (bp): 5428
  Vector type: Mammalian Expression
  Selectable markers: Neomycin (select with G418)
Growth in bacteria
  Bacterial resistance: Ampicillin, 100 μg/mL
  Growth temperature: 37°C
  Growth strain: DH5alpha
  Copy number: Unknown
Gene/Insert
  Gene/Insert name: transactivating protein (alt name: tat; p14)
  Insert size (bp): 354
  Mutation: tat from HIV1 101 amino acids
  GenBank ID: 155871
  Entrez Gene: tat (a.k.a. HIV1gp5)
  Tag / fusion protein: Flag (C terminal on insert)
  Cloning method: Restriction Enzyme; 5′ cloning site HindIII (not destroyed); 3′ cloning site XbaI (not destroyed)
  Sequencing primers: 5′ T7 fwd; 3′ BGH rev
Terms and licenses: Academic/Nonprofit Terms; Industry Terms: Not Available to Industry
How to cite: pcDNA3.1-TAT-1-101-FLAG was a gift from Susana Valente (Addgene plasmid # 35981 ; http://n2t.net/addgene:35981 ; RRID:Addgene_35981)
