>Addgene plasmid #35981 | pcDNA3.1-TAT-1-101-FLAG | addgene partial sequence | sequence record 45218 | BGH-rev 5'-TAGAAGGCACAGTCGAGG-3'
GTGAGGTGAGATGACCGGTACGCGTAGAATCGAGACCGAGGAGAGGGTTAGGGATAGGCTTACCTTCGAA
CCGCGGGCCCTCTAGACTGCGTCTACTTGTCATCGTCGTCCTTGTAGTCGCCTCCATCGAATGGATCTGT
CTCTGTCTCTCTCTCCACCTTCTTCTTCGATTCCTTCGGGCCTGTCGGGTCCCCTCGGGATTGGGAGGTG
GGTTGCTTTGATAGAGAAACTTGATGAGTCTGACTGCCTTGAGGAGGTCTTCGTCGCTGTCTCCGCTTCT
TCCTGCCATAGGAGATGCCTAAGGCTTTTGTTATGAAACAAACTTGGCAATGAAAGCAACACTTTTTACA
ATAGCAATTGGTACAAGCAGTTTTAGGCTGACTTCCTGGATGCTTCCAGGGCTCTAGTCTAGGATCTACT
GGCTCCATGGTGGCAAGCTTAACTAGCCAGCTTGGGTCTCCCTATAGTGAGTCGTATTAATTTCGATAAG
CCAGTAAGCAGTGGGTTCTCTAGTTAGCCAGAGAGCTCTGCTTATATAGACCTCCCACCGTACACGCCTA
CCGCCCATTTGCGTCAATGGGGCGGAGTTGTTACGACATTTTGGAAAGTCCCGTTGATTTTGGTGCCAAA
ACAAACTCCCATTGACGTCAATGGGGTGGAGACTTGGAAATCCCCGTGAGTCAAACCGCTATCCACGCCC
ATTGATGTACTGCCAAAACCGCATCACCATGGTAATAGCGATGACTAATACGTAGATGTACTGCCAAGTA
GGAAAGTCCCATAAGGTCATGTACTGGGCATAATGCCAGGCGGGCCATTTACCGTCATTGACGTCAATAG
GGGGCGTACTTGGCATATGATACACTTGATGTACTGCCAAGTGGGCAGTTTACGTAATACTCACCATGAC
TCAAGGTCAATGGAAAGTCCCTATTGGCGGTACTATGGGAACATACGTCA
